Addgene plasmid #23063: pWZ414-F14
Depositing lab: Sharon Dent. Depositing organization: University of Texas MD Anderson Cancer Center. Publication: Essential and redundant functions of histone acetylation revealed by mutation of target lysines and loss of the Gcn5p acetyltransferase. Zhang W, Bone JR, Edmondson DG, Turner BM, Roth SY. EMBO J. 1998 Jun 1. 17(11):3155-67. 10.1093/emboj/17.11.3155 PubMed 9606197.
Backbone
  Vector backbone: pRS414 delta Afl III - Sma I
  Backbone manufacturer: Stratagene
  Backbone size w/o insert (bp): 4348
  Vector type: Yeast Expression
  Selectable markers: TRP1
Growth in bacteria
  Bacterial resistance: Ampicillin, 100 μg/mL
  Growth temperature: 37°C
  Growth strain: DH5alpha
  Copy number: Unknown
Gene/Insert
  Gene/Insert name: yeast Histone H3-2 and Histone H4-2 (alt name: HHT2-HHF2)
  Species: S. cerevisiae (budding yeast)
  Insert size (bp): 1900
  Mutation: Histone H3 deleted amino acids 3-29
  GenBank ID: S000004976 S000004975
  Cloning method: Restriction Enzyme; 5′ cloning site Afl III (not destroyed); 3′ cloning site Spe I (unknown if destroyed)
  Sequencing primers: 5′ T7; 3′ CACCTCTGACTTGAGCGTCG
Resource information
  A portion of this plasmid was derived from a plasmid made by: from Dr. Mary Ann Osley, currently at the Univ. of New Mexico, Albuquerque, NM
Terms and licenses: Academic/Nonprofit Terms; Industry Terms: Not Available to Industry
Depositor comments: HHT2 is Yeast ID YNL031C HHF2 is Yeast ID YNL030W HHT2 is gene ID 855700 HHF2 is gene ID 855701
How to cite: pWZ414-F14 was a gift from Sharon Dent (Addgene plasmid # 23063 ; http://n2t.net/addgene:23063 ; RRID:Addgene_23063)
