[The description below was written by a language model from this plasmid's Addgene catalogue record.]
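Description:
pWZ414-F14 is a yeast expression plasmid built on a modified pRS414 backbone (pRS414 with the Afl III–Sma I region removed, about 4.3 kb without insert). The pRS414 series are yeast–E. coli shuttle vectors of the centromeric (CEN/ARS) type, so the plasmid would be expected to be maintained at low copy in yeast, although the record lists copy number as unknown. Selection in Saccharomyces cerevisiae relies on the TRP1 auxotrophic marker, and propagation in E. coli uses ampicillin resistance.

The insert is an approximately 1.9 kb S. cerevisiae fragment carrying the HHT2-HHF2 locus, which encodes the second copies of histone H3 and histone H4 (YNL031C and YNL030W). It was cloned by restriction digestion between Afl III and Spe I sites. The record does not name a promoter. In the genome these two genes are divergently transcribed from a shared intergenic region, so expression probably comes from the native regulatory sequences within the fragment, but this is not stated. The defining feature is a mutation in the H3 gene that deletes amino acids 3–29, removing most of the N-terminal tail, including the lysines that are normally targets of acetylation. No mutation is recorded for H4, which appears to be wild type.

The associated publication examined essential and redundant roles of histone acetylation through mutation of target lysines and loss of the Gcn5p acetyltransferase. In that context, the plasmid serves to supply a tail-truncated H3 together with H4 in yeast, allowing the contribution of the H3 amino terminus to growth and chromatin function to be tested genetically. Part of the construct derives from a plasmid made in another laboratory.
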