>Addgene plasmid #23063 | pWZ414-F14 | addgene partial sequence | sequence record 28989 | 23063 with T7
GTATCGATAAGCTTGATATCGAATTCCTGCAGCCCCCTAGTCTCTTCGAAAATGATGTTTATTGATAATT
ATTATACATGGTTTCTTGCCGGTTATAAAATTACGTATACTATCTAAGCATCTAAAAATTAGCCCCGCAA
TTATGTCTGTAAACGATAAATTACAGCATATATACCCTCCTCATGTCGTTAAAAGCATTGCGAATAGATA
GATGAATAATGTATTAAAAAAGGAGATGTTTGTATGATGTCCCCCCAGTCTAAATGCATAGAAAAAAAAA
AATTCCCGCTTTATATTCATGATCTTTCACCTCTTAGTCTTCTGGCCAATTTGATATCCTTCTTTTGGAT
AGTAACACGCTTAGCGTGAATAGCAGCCAGATTAGTGTCTTCAAACAAAGAGACTAAGTATGCTTCGACG
GATTCTTGCAAAGCACCGATAGCAGAAGATTGAAATCTCAAGTCGGTCTTGAAATCTTGAGCGATTTCTC
TGACCAATCTTTGGAAAGGTAACTTTCTGATCAACAGTTCAGTAGATTTTTGGAATCTTCTAATTTCTCT
CAAGGCAACAGTACCTGGCTTATATCTGTGAGGCTTCTTAACACCACCGGTAGATGGTCTGGCCATTGTG
GAGTGTTTGCTTGGATCCTTTAGTAAAAGGGGAAGAACAGTTGGAAGGGCCAAAGTGGAAGTCACAAAAC
AGTGGTCCTATATAAAAGAACAAGAAAAAGATTATTTATATACAACTGCGGTCACAAGAAGCAACGCGAG
AGAGCACAACACGCTGTTATCACGCAAACTATGTTTTGACACCGAGCCATAGCCGTGATTGTGCGTCACA
TTGGGCGATAATGAACGCTAAATGACCAACTCCCATCCGTAGGAGCCCCTTAGGGCGTGCCNATAGTTTC
ACGCGCTTTAATGCNAAGTG
